>Addgene plasmid #103488 | LSB-hsa-miR-370-3p | depositor full sequence | sequence record 196025 | Full Sequence
AATTGAGGGGATAACGCAGGAAAGAACATGTGAGCAAAAGGCCAGCAAAAGGCCAGGAACCGTAAAAAGG
CCGCGTTGCTGGCGTTTTTCCATAGGCTCCGCCCCCCTGACGAGCATCACAAAAATCGACGCTCAAGTCA
GAGGTGGCGAAACCCGACAGGACTATAAAGATACCAGGCGTTTCCCCCTGGAAGCTCCCTCGTGCGCTCT
CCTGTTCCGACCCTGCCGCTTACCGGATACCTGTCCGCCTTTCTCCCTTCGGGAAGCGTGGCGCTTTCTC
ATAGCTCACGCTGTAGGTATCTCAGTTCGGTGTAGGTCGTTCGCTCCAAGCTGGGCTGTGTGCACGAACC
CCCCGTTCAGCCCGACCGCTGCGCCTTATCCGGTAACTATCGTCTTGAGTCCAACCCGGTAAGACACGAC
TTATCGCCACTGGCAGCAGCCACTGGTAACAGGATTAGCAGAGCGAGGTATGTAGGCGGTGCTACAGAGT
TCTTGAAGTGGTGGCCTAACTACGGCTACACTAGAAGAACAGTATTTGGTATCTGCGCTCTGCTGAAGCC
AGTTACCTTCGGAAAAAGAGTTGGTAGCTCTTGATCCGGCAAACAAACCACCGCTGGTAGCGGTGGTTTT
TTTGTTTGCAAGCAGCAGATTACGCGCAGAAAAAAAGGATCTCAAGAAGATCCTTTGATCTTTTCTACGG
GGTCTGACGCTCAGTGGAACGAAAACTCACGTTAAGGGATTTTGGTCATGAGATTATCAAAAAGGATCTT
CACCTAGATCCTTTTAAATTAAAAATGAAGTTTTAAATCAATCTAAAGTATATATGAGTAAACTTGGTCT
GACAGTTACCAATGCTTAATCAGTGAGGCACCTATCTCAGCGATCTGTCTATTTCGTTCATCCATAGTTG
CCTGACTCCCCGTCGTGTAGATAACTACGATACGGGAGGGCTTACCATCTGGCCCCAGTGCTGCAATGAT
ACCGCGAGAACCACGCTCACCGGCTCCAGATTTATCAGCAATAAACCAGCCAGCCGGAAGGGCCGAGCGC
AGAAGTGGTCCTGCAACTTTATCCGCCTCCATCCAGTCTATTAATTGTTGCCGGGAAGCTAGAGTAAGTA
GTTCGCCAGTTAATAGTTTGCGCAACGTTGTTGCCATTGCTACAGGCATCGTGGTGTCACGCTCGTCGTT
TGGTATGGCTTCATTCAGCTCCGGTTCCCAACGATCAAGGCGAGTTACATGATCCCCCATGTTGTGCAAA
AAAGCGGTTAGCTCCTTCGGTCCTCCGATCGTTGTCAGAAGTAAGTTGGCCGCAGTGTTATCACTCATGG
TTATGGCAGCACTGCATAATTCTCTTACTGTCATGCCATCCGTAAGATGCTTTTCTGTGACTGGTGAGTA
CTCAACCAAGTCATTCTGAGAATAGTGTATGCGGCGACCGAGTTGCTCTTGCCCGGCGTCAATACGGGAT
AATACCGCGCCACATAGCAGAACTTTAAAAGTGCTCATCATTGGAAAACGTTCTTCGGGGCGAAAACTCT
CAAGGATCTTACCGCTGTTGAGATCCAGTTCGATGTAACCCACTCGTGCACCCAACTGATCTTCAGCATC
TTTTACTTTCACCAGCGTTTCTGGGTGAGCAAAAACAGGAAGGCAAAATGCCGCAAAAAAGGGAATAAGG
GCGACACGGAAATGTTGAATACTCATACTCTTCCTTTTTCAATATTATTGAAGCATTTATCAGGGTTATT
GTCTCATGAGCGGATACATATTTGAATGTAGCTCCGAATTTCTCGAGGGCTTGTCGACGACGGCGGTCTC
CGTCGTCAGGATCATGAATTCGACCCGCCTGCCACCATGACCGAGTACAAGCCCACGGTGCGCCTCGCCA
CCCGCGACGACGTCCCCCGGGCCGTACGCACCCTCGCCGCCGCGTTCGCCGACTACCCCGCCACGCGCCA
CACCGTCGACCCGGACCGCCACATCGAGCGGGTCACCGAGCTGCAAGAACTCTTCCTCACGCGCGTCGGG
CTCGACATCGGCAAGGTGTGGGTCGCGGACGACGGCGCCGCGGTGGCGGTCTGGACCACGCCGGAGAGCG
TCGAAGCGGGGGCGGTGTTCGCCGAGATCGGCCCGCGCATGGCCGAGTTGAGCGGTTCCCGGCTGGCCGC
GCAGCAACAGATGGAAGGCCTCCTGGCGCCGCACCGGCCCAAGGAGCCCGCGTGGTTCCTGGCCACCGTC
GGCGTCTCGCCCGACCACCAGGGCAAGGGTCTGGGCAGCGCCGTCGTGCTCCCCGGAGTGGAGGCGGCCG
AGCGCGCCGGGGTGCCCGCCTTCCTGGAGACATCCGCGCCCCGCAACCTCCCCTTCTACGAGCGGCTCGG
CTTCACCGTCACCGCCGACGTCGAGGTGCCCGAAGGACCGCGCACCTGGTGCATGACCCGCAAGCCCGGT
GCCTGATACGCGTGAATTCACTCCTCAGGTGCAGGCTGCCTATCAGAAGGTGGTGGCTGGTGTGGCCAAT
GCCCTGGCTCACAAATACCACTGAGATCTTTTTCCCTCTGCCAAAAATTATGGGGACATCATGAAGCCCC
TTGAGCATCTGACTTCTGGCTAATAAAGGAAATTTATTTTCATTGCAATAGTGTGTTGGAATTTTTTGTG
TCTCTCACTCGGAAGGACATATGGGAGGGCAAATCATTTAAAACATCAGAATGAGTATTTGGTTTAGAGT
TTGGCAACATATGCCCATATGCTGGCTGCCATGAACAAAGGTTGGCTATAAAGAGGTCATCAGTATATGA
AACAGCCCCCTGCTGTCCATTCCTTATTCCATAGAAAAGCCTTGACTTGAGGTTAGATTTTTTTTATATT
TTGTTTTGTGTTATTTTTTTCTTTAACATCCCTAAAATTTTCCTTACATGTTTTACTAGCCAGATTTTTC
CTCCTCTCCTGACTACTCCCAGTCATAGCTGTCCCTCTTCTCTTATGGAGATCCCTCGACCTGCAGCCCA
AGCTTGAATTCTCTAGAATTACCCTGTTATCCCTATGCTTGGTTTACCGAGCTCTTATTGGTTTTCAAAC
TTCATTGACTGTGCCCAACGCGCCTGGGAGCTCACGGGGACAGCCCCCCCCCAAAGCCCCCAGGGATGTA
ATTACGTCCCTCCCCCGCTAGGGGGCAGCAGCGAGCCGCCCGGGGCTCCGCTCCGGTCCGGCGCTCCCCC
CGCATCCCCGAGCCGGCAGCGTGCGGGGACAGCCCGGGCACGGGGAAGGTGGCACGGGATCGCTTTCCTC
TGAACGCTTCTCGCTGCTCTTTGAGCCTGCAGACACCTGGGGGGATACGGGGAAAAAGCTAGGCTGAAAG
ACCGGTTCTTAGAATGACACGCGCCTGGGAGCTCACGGGGACAGCCCCCCCCCAAAGCCCCCAGGGATGT
AATTACGTCCCTCCCCCGCTAGGGGGCAGCAGCGAGCCGCCCGGGGCTCCGCTCCGGTCCGGCGCTCCCC
CCGCATCCCCGAGCCGGCAGCGTGCGGGGACAGCCCGGGCACGGGGAAGGTGGCACGGGATCGCTTTCCT
CTGAACGCTTCTCGCTGCTCTTTGAGCCTGCAGACACCTGGGGGGATACGGGGAAAAAGCTAACTTCTGA
GACGACAACTTTGTATAGAAAAGTTGGCTCCGAATTCGCCCTTGACAGCAGAGATCCAGTTTGGTTAATT
AATTGGCTCCGGTGCCCGTCAGTGGGCAGAGCGCACATCGCCCACAGTCCCCGAGAAGTTGTGGGGAGGG
GTCGGCAATTGAACCGGTGCCTAGAGAAGGTGGCGCGGGGTAAACTGGGAAAGTGATGTCGTGTACTGGC
TCCGCCTTTTTCCCGAGGGTGGGGGAGAACCGTATATAAGTGCAGTAGTCGCCGTGAACGTTCTTTTTCG
CAACGGGTTTGCCGCCAGAACACAGGTAAGTGCCGTGTGTGGTTCCCGCGGGCCTGGCCTCTTTACGGGT
TATGGCCCTTGCGTGCCTTGAATTACTTCCACCTGGCTGCAGTACGTGATTCTTGATCCCGAGCTTCGGG
TTGGAAGTGGGTGGGAGAGTTCGAGGCCTTGCGCTTAAGGAGCCCCTTCGCCTCGTGCTTGAGTTGAGGC
CTGGCCTGGGCGCTGGGGCCGCCGCGTGCGAATCTGGTGGCACCTTCGCGCCTGTCTCGCTGCTTTCGAT
AAGTCTCTAGCCATTTAAAATTTTTGATGACCTGCTGCGACGCTTTTTTTCTGGCAAGATAGTCTTGTAA
ATGCGGGCCAAGATCTGCACACTGGTATTTCGGTTTTTGGGGCCGCGGGCGGCGACGGGGCCCGTGCGTC
CCAGCGCACATGTTCGGCGAGGCGGGGCCTGCGAGCGCGGCCACCGAGAATCGGACGGGGGTAGTCTCAA
GCTGGCCGGCCTGCTCTGGTGCCTGGCCTCGCGCCGCCGTGTATCGCCCCGCCCTGGGCGGCAAGGCTGG
CCCGGTCGGCACCAGTTGCGTGAGCGGAAAGATGGCCGCTTCCCGGCCCTGCTGCAGGGAGCTCAAAATG
GAGGACGCGGCGCTCGGGAGAGCGGGCGGGTGAGTCACCCACACAAAGGAAAAGGGCCTTTCCGTCCTCA
GCCGTCGCTTCATGTGACTCCACGGAGTACCGGGCGCCGTCCAGGCACCTCGATTAGTTCTCGAGCTTTT
GGAGTACGTCGTCTTTAGGTTGGGGGGAGGGGTTTTATGCGATGGAGTTTCCCCACACTGAGTGGGTGGA
GACTGAAGTTAGGCCAGCTTGGCACTTGATGTAATTCTCCTTGGAATTTGCCCTTTTTGAGTTTGGATCT
TGGTTCATTCTCAAGCCTCAGACAGTGGTTCAAAGTTTTTTTCTTCCATTTCAGGTGTCGTGAGAAGGGC
GAATTCGACCCAAGTTTGTACAAAAAAGCAGGCTGGATCCAGGTGCCACCATGGTGAGCGAGCTGATTAA
GGAGAACATGCACATGAAGCTGTACATGGAGGGCACCGTGAACAACCACCACTTCAAGTGCACATCCGAG
GGCGAAGGCAAGCCCTACGAGGGCACCCAGACCATGAGAATCAAGGCGGTCGAGGGCGGCCCTCTCCCCT
TCGCCTTCGACATCCTGGCTACCAGCTTCATGTACGGCAGCAAAACCTTCATCAACCACACCCAGGGCAT
CCCCGACTTCTTTAAGCAGTCCTTCCCCGAGGGCTTCACATGGGAGAGAGTCACCACATACGAAGATGGG
GGCGTGCTGACCGCTACCCAGGACACCAGCCTCCAGGACGGCTGCCTCATCTACAACGTCAAGATCAGAG
GGGTGAACTTCCCATCCAACGGCCCTGTGATGCAGAAGAAAACACTCGGCTGGGAGGCCTCCACCGAGAC
ACTGTACCCCGCTGACGGCGGCCTGGAAGGCAGAGCCGACATGGCCCTGAAGCTCGTGGGCGGGGGCCAC
CTGATCTGCAACCTTAAGACCACATACAGATCCAAGAAACCCGCTAAGAACCTCAAGATGCCCGGCGTCT
ACTATGTGGACAGGAGACTGGAAAGAATCAAGGAGGCCGACAAAGAGACATACGTCGAGCAGCACGAGGT
GGCTGTGGCCAGATACTGCGACCTCCCTAGCAAACTGGGGCACAAACTTAATTGAGAATTCTACCACCCA
GCTTTCTTGTACAAAGTGGTACGTCTCAAGACCAGAGGTCTCTGCTTCCTATCCTACCAGGTTCCACCCC
AGCAGGCACCAGGTTCCACCCCAGCAGGCACCAGGTTCCACCCCAGCAGGCACCAGGTTCCACCCCAGCA
GGCCAACCAGAAGAGACCTGTGCTTCACTCCTCAGGTGCAGGCTGCCTATCAGAAGGTGGTGGCTGGTGT
GGCCAATGCCCTGGCTCACAAATACCACTGAGATCTTTTTCCCTCTGCCAAAAATTATGGGGACATCATG
AAGCCCCTTGAGCATCTGACTTCTGGCTAATAAAGGAAATTTATTTTCATTGCAATAGTGTGTTGGAATT
TTTTGTGTCTCTCACTCGGAAGGACATATGGGAGGGCAAATCATTTAAAACATCAGAATGAGTATTTGGT
TTAGAGTTTGGCAACATATGCCCATATGCTGGCTGCCATGAACAAAGGTTGGCTATAAAGAGGTCATCAG
TATATGAAACAGCCCCCTGCTGTCCATTCCTTATTCCATAGAAAAGCCTTGACTTGAGGTTAGATTTTTT
TTATATTTTGTTTTGTGTTATTTTTTTCTTTAACATCCCTAAAATTTTCCTTACATGTTTTACTAGCCAG
ATTTTTCCTCCTCTCCTGACTACTCCCAGTCATAGCTGTCCCTCTTCTCTTATGGAGATCCCGAGCGGTG
CGTTTTTATGCTTGTAGTATTGTATAATGTTTTTAAGATCCAAGCTTCTGACCTCTTCTCTTCCTCCCAC
AGGGCCTCGAGACAATTGCATCGATGGTACCAGTGAAAGTCTGCAATGAATTCGAGTTGGCGCGCCTGTC
ATTCTAAATCTCTCTTTCAGCCTAAAGCTTTTTCCCCGTATCCCCCCAGGTGTCTGCAGGCTCAAAGAGC
AGCGAGAAGCGTTCAGAGGAAAGCGATCCCGTGCCACCTTCCCCGTGCCCGGGCTGTCCCCGCACGCTGC
CGGCTCGGGGATGCGGGGGGAGCGCCGGACCGGAGCGGAGCCCCGGGCGGCTCGCTGCTGCCCCCTAGCG
GGGGAGGGACGTAATTACATCCCTGGGGGCTTTGGGAGGGGGCTGTCCCCGTGAGCTCCCAGGCGCGCCT
GTCATTCTAAATCTCTCTTTCAGCCTAAAGCTTTTTCCCCGTATCCCCCCAGGTGTCTGCAGGCTCAAAG
AGCAGCGAGAAGCGTTCAGAGGAAAGCGATCCCGTGCCACCTTCCCCGTGCCCGGGCTGTCCCCGCACGC
TGCCGGCTCGGGGATGCGGGGGGAGCGCCGGACCGGAGCGGAGCCCCGGGCGGCTCGCTGCTGCCCCCTA
GCGGGGGAGGGACGTAATTACATCCCTGGGGGCTTTGGGGGGGGGCTGTCCCCGTGAGCTCCCAGGCGCG
CCAACTCGGTACCGTATCGATGTCGACGTTAACGCTAGTGATATCAACTTTGTATAGAAAAGTTGGCTCC
GAATTCGCCCTTGACAGCAGAGATCCAGTTTGGTTAATTAATTGGCTCCGGTGCCCGTCAGTGGGCAGAG
CGCACATCGCCCACAGTCCCCGAGAAGTTGTGGGGAGGGGTCGGCAATTGAACCGGTGCCTAGAGAAGGT
GGCGCGGGGTAAACTGGGAAAGTGATGTCGTGTACTGGCTCCGCCTTTTTCCCGAGGGTGGGGGAGAACC
GTATATAAGTGCAGTAGTCGCCGTGAACGTTCTTTTTCGCAACGGGTTTGCCGCCAGAACACAGGTAAGT
GCCGTGTGTGGTTCCCGCGGGCCTGGCCTCTTTACGGGTTATGGCCCTTGCGTGCCTTGAATTACTTCCA
CCTGGCTGCAGTACGTGATTCTTGATCCCGAGCTTCGGGTTGGAAGTGGGTGGGAGAGTTCGAGGCCTTG
CGCTTAAGGAGCCCCTTCGCCTCGTGCTTGAGTTGAGGCCTGGCCTGGGCGCTGGGGCCGCCGCGTGCGA
ATCTGGTGGCACCTTCGCGCCTGTCTCGCTGCTTTCGATAAGTCTCTAGCCATTTAAAATTTTTGATGAC
CTGCTGCGACGCTTTTTTTCTGGCAAGATAGTCTTGTAAATGCGGGCCAAGATCTGCACACTGGTATTTC
GGTTTTTGGGGCCGCGGGCGGCGACGGGGCCCGTGCGTCCCAGCGCACATGTTCGGCGAGGCGGGGCCTG
CGAGCGCGGCCACCGAGAATCGGACGGGGGTAGTCTCAAGCTGGCCGGCCTGCTCTGGTGCCTGGCCTCG
CGCCGCCGTGTATCGCCCCGCCCTGGGCGGCAAGGCTGGCCCGGTCGGCACCAGTTGCGTGAGCGGAAAG
ATGGCCGCTTCCCGGCCCTGCTGCAGGGAGCTCAAAATGGAGGACGCGGCGCTCGGGAGAGCGGGCGGGT
GAGTCACCCACACAAAGGAAAAGGGCCTTTCCGTCCTCAGCCGTCGCTTCATGTGACTCCACGGAGTACC
GGGCGCCGTCCAGGCACCTCGATTAGTTCTCGAGCTTTTGGAGTACGTCGTCTTTAGGTTGGGGGGAGGG
GTTTTATGCGATGGAGTTTCCCCACACTGAGTGGGTGGAGACTGAAGTTAGGCCAGCTTGGCACTTGATG
TAATTCTCCTTGGAATTTGCCCTTTTTGAGTTTGGATCTTGGTTCATTCTCAAGCCTCAGACAGTGGTTC
AAAGTTTTTTTCTTCCATTTCAGGTGTCGTGAGAAGGGCGAATTCGACCCAAGTTTGTACAAAAAAGCAG
GCTCGCCACCATGGTGAGCAAGGGCGAGGAGCTGTTCACCGGGGTGGTGCCCATCCTGGTCGAGCTGGAC
GGCGACGTAAACGGCCACAAGTTCAGCGTGAGGGGCGAGGGCGAGGGCGATGCCACCAACGGCAAGCTGA
CCCTGAAGTTCATCTGCACCACCGGCAAGCTGCCCGTGCCCTGGCCCACCCTCGTGACCACCCTGAGCCA
CGGCGTGCAGTGCTTCGCCCGCTACCCCGACCACATGAAGCAGCACGACTTCTTCAAGTCCGCCATGCCC
GAAGGCTACGTCCAGGAGCGCACCATCTTCTTCAAGGACGACGGCACCTACAAGACCCGCGCCGAGGTGA
AGTTCGAGGGCGACACCCTAGTGAACCGCATCGAGCTGAAGGGCGTCGACTTCAAGGAGGACGGCAACAT
CCTGGGGCACAAGCTGGAGTACAACTTCAACAGCCACAACATCTATATCATGGCCGTCAAGCAGAAGAAC
GGCATCAAGGTGAACTTCAAGATCCGCCACAACGTGGAGGACGGCAGCGTGCAGCTCGCCGACCACTACC
AGCAGAACACCCCCATCGGCGACGGCCCCGTGCTGCTGCCCGACAGCCACTACCTGAGCACCCAGTCCGT
GCTGAGCAAAGACCCCAACGAGAAGCGCGATCACATGGTCCTGCTGGAGTTCCGCACCGCCGCCGGGATC
ACTCTCGGCATGGACGAGCTGTACAAGTAATACCACCCAGCTTTCTTGTACAAAGTGGTACGCGTGAATT
CACTCCTCAGGTGCAGGCTGCCTATCAGAAGGTGGTGGCTGGTGTGGCCAATGCCCTGGCTCACAAATAC
CACTGAGATCTTTTTCCCTCTGCCAAAAATTATGGGGACATCATGAAGCCCCTTGAGCATCTGACTTCTG
GCTAATAAAGGAAATTTATTTTCATTGCAATAGTGTGTTGGAATTTTTTGTGTCTCTCACTCGGAAGGAC
ATATGGGAGGGCAAATCATTTAAAACATCAGAATGAGTATTTGGTTTAGAGTTTGGCAACATATGCCCAT
ATGCTGGCTGCCATGAACAAAGGTTGGCTATAAAGAGGTCATCAGTATATGAAACAGCCCCCTGCTGTCC
ATTCCTTATTCCATAGAAAAGCCTTGACTTGAGGTTAGATTTTTTTTATATTTTGTTTTGTGTTATTTTT
TTCTTTAACATCCCTAAAATTTTCCTTACATGTTTTACTAGCCAGATTTTTCCTCCTCTCCTGACTACTC
CCAGTCATAGCTGTCCCTCTTCTCTTATGGAGATCCCTCGACCTGCAGCCCAAGCTTGGCGTAATCATGG
TCATAGCTGTTTCCTGTGTGAAATTGTTATCCGCTCACAATTCCACACAACATACGAGCCGGAAGCATAA
AGTGTAAAGCCTGGGGTGCCTAATGAGTGAGCTAACTCACATTAATTGCGTTGCGCTCACTGCCCGCTTT
CCAGTCGGGAAACCTGTCGTGCCAGCGGATCGACAGTACTAAGCTTGGTCTAATACCCAATCTCTCGTCT
TATCCAGATGTTTTATACGCCTCTGGCCCGTGTCTCAAAATCTCTGATGTTACATTGCACAAGATAAAAT
AATATCATCATGAACAATAAAACTGTCTGCTTACATAAACAGTAATACAAGGGGTGTTATGAGCCATATT
CAACGGGAAACGTCGAGGCCGCGATTAAATTCCAACATGGATGCTGATTTATATGGGTATAAATGGGCTC
GCGATAATGTCGGGCAATCAGGTGCGACAATCTATCGCTTGTATGGGAAGCCCGATGCGCCAGAGTTGTT
TCTGAAACATGGCAAAGGTAGCGTTGCCAATGATGTTACAGATGAGATGGTCAGACTAAACTGGCTGACG
GAATTTATGCCTCTTCCGACCATCAAGCATTTTATCCGTACTCCTGATGATGCATGGTTACTCACCACTG
CGATCCCCGGAAAAACAGCATTCCAGGTATTAGAAGAATATCCTGATTCAGGTGAAAATATTGTTGATGC
GCTGGCAGTGTTCCTGCGCCGGTTGCATTCGATTCCTGTTTGTAATTGTCCTTTTAACAGCGATCGCGTA
TTTCGTCTCGCTCAGGCGCAATCACGAATGAATAACGGTTTGGTTGATGCGAGTGATTTTGATGACGAGC
GTAATGGCTGGCCTGTTGAACAAGTCTGGAAAGAAATGCATAAACTTTTGCCATTCTCACCGGATTCAGT
CGTCACTCATGGTGATTTCTCACTTGATAACCTTATTTTTGACGAGGGGAAATTAATAGGTTGTATTGAT
GTTGGACGAGTCGGAATCGCAGACCGATACCAGGATCTTGCCATCCTATGGAACTGCCTCGGTGAGTTTT
CTCCTTCATTACAGAAACGGCTTTTTCAAAAATATGGTATTGATAATCCTGATATGAATAAATTGCAGTT
TCATTTGATGCTCGATGAGTTTTTCTAATCAGAATTGGTTAATTGGTTGTAACACTGGCAGAGCATTACG
CTGACTTGACGGGACGGCGCAAGCTCATGACCAAAATCCCTTAACGTGAGTTACGCGTCGTTCCACTGAG
CGTCAGAGGTATCACTAGTATTACAGAGGTAAGTTATAACAGTCGCCTAACCC
Features (pLannotate 1.2.2; 28 found; start..end, strand, type, name):
     87..675     -  rep_origin     ori: high-copy-number ColE1/pMB1/pBR322/pUC origin of replication
    846..1706    -  CDS            AmpR: β-lactamase; bla; confers resistance to ampicillin, carbenicillin, and related antibiotics
   1707..1778    -  promoter       AmpR promoter: bla
   1857..2456    +  CDS            PuroR: puromycin N-acetyltransferase; pac from Streptomyces alboniger; confers resistance to puromycin
   2461..2541    +  CDS            HBB (fragment): HBB_PONPY - Experimental evidence at transcript level: Swiss-Prot protein existence level 2. Involved in oxygen transport from the lung to the various peripheral tissues. From Pongo pygmaeus (Bornean orangutan).
   2612..2667    +  polyA_signal   β-globin poly(A) signal: rabbit β-globin polyadenylation signal (Gil and Proudfoot, 1987)
   3646..3666    +  protein_bind   attB4: mutant version of attB; core recombination site for the Gateway® BP reaction BP Clonase™
   3734..3945    +  promoter       EF-1α core promoter: core promoter for human elongation factor EF-1α
   3946..4884    +  intron         EF-1α intron A: intron upstream of the start codon of human EF-1α
   4911..4931    +  protein_bind   attB1: mutant version of attB; core recombination site for the Gateway® BP reaction BP Clonase™
   4951..5646    +  CDS            mKate2: mKate2 is a basic (constitutively fluorescent) red fluorescent protein published in 2009, derived from Entacmaea quadricolor. It is reported to be a rapidly-maturing monomer with moderate acid sensitivity.
   5666..5690    -  protein_bind   attB2: mutant version of attB; recombination site for the Gateway® BP reaction BP Clonase™
   5834..5908    +  CDS            HBB (fragment): HBB_PONPY - Experimental evidence at transcript level: Swiss-Prot protein existence level 2. Involved in oxygen transport from the lung to the various peripheral tissues. From Pongo pygmaeus (Bornean orangutan).
   5979..6034    +  polyA_signal   β-globin poly(A) signal: rabbit β-globin polyadenylation signal (Gil and Proudfoot, 1987)
   6418..6443    +  misc_feature   SA: splice acceptor site
   7115..7135    +  protein_bind   attB4: mutant version of attB; core recombination site for the Gateway® BP reaction BP Clonase™
   7203..7414    +  promoter       EF-1α core promoter: core promoter for human elongation factor EF-1α
   7415..8353    +  intron         EF-1α intron A: intron upstream of the start codon of human EF-1α
   8380..8400    +  protein_bind   attB1: mutant version of attB; core recombination site for the Gateway® BP reaction BP Clonase™
   8411..9127    +  CDS            EBFP2: EBFP2 is a basic (constitutively fluorescent) blue fluorescent protein published in 2007, derived from Aequorea victoria. It is reported to be a rapidly-maturing monomer with moderate acid sensitivity.
   9135..9159    -  protein_bind   attB2: mutant version of attB; recombination site for the Gateway® BP reaction BP Clonase™
   9163..9243    +  CDS            HBB (fragment): HBB_PONPY - Experimental evidence at transcript level: Swiss-Prot protein existence level 2. Involved in oxygen transport from the lung to the various peripheral tissues. From Pongo pygmaeus (Bornean orangutan).
   9314..9369    +  polyA_signal   β-globin poly(A) signal: rabbit β-globin polyadenylation signal (Gil and Proudfoot, 1987)
   9752..9774    -  protein_bind   lac operator (fragment): The lac repressor binds to the lac operator to inhibit transcription in E. coli. This inhibition can be relieved by adding lactose or isopropyl-β-D-thiogalactopyranoside (IPTG). lac repressor encoded by lacI
   9778..9808    -  promoter       lac promoter: promoter for the E. coli lac operon
   9823..9844    -  protein_bind   CAP binding site: CAP binding activates transcription in the presence of cAMP. E. coli catabolite activator protein
   9857..9896    -  CDS            lacI (fragment): lac repressor; lacI; The lac repressor binds to the lac operator to inhibit transcription in E. coli. This inhibition can be relieved by adding lactose or isopropyl-β-D-thiogalactopyranoside (IPTG).
  10069..10878   +  CDS            KanR: aminoglycoside phosphotransferase; aph(3')-Ia; confers resistance to kanamycin in bacteria or G418 (Geneticin®) in eukaryotes
