[The description below was written by a language model from this plasmid's Addgene catalogue record and pLannotate feature annotations shown in this document.]
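Description:
LSB-hsa-miR-370-3p is a mammalian expression and synthetic-biology plasmid of about 11 kb, built on the Low Sensor Backbone (LSB) and designed to report microRNA activity by two-colour fluorescence. It replicates in E. coli from a high-copy ColE1/pUC-type origin and carries both a β-lactamase gene (ampicillin) and an aph(3')-Ia kanamycin-resistance gene, matching the dual selection listed in the catalogue.

The payload consists of two parallel transcription units. Each is driven by the human EF-1α core promoter with its intron A, flanked by Gateway attB4/attB1/attB2 scars, and terminated by a rabbit β-globin polyadenylation region. The first unit expresses the red fluorescent protein mKate2. According to the record, its 3' UTR holds the target site for human miR-370-3p, which is not separately annotated but would fall in the gap between the mKate2 cassette and its poly(A) signal. The second unit expresses the blue protein EBFP2 without a target site and serves as an internal reference for delivery and expression level. When miR-370-3p is active in transfected cells, mKate2 is repressed relative to EBFP2, so the red-to-blue ratio gives a readout of miRNA activity.

A puromycin N-acetyltransferase gene with its own β-globin poly(A) signal is also present for selection in mammalian cells, although no dedicated promoter for it is annotated. The depositor notes small insertions flanking this coding region that do not affect puromycin selection. The three repeated poly(A) elements make the plasmid inherently unstable. The catalogue's linked gene entry names MIR369 rather than miR-370, an inconsistency in the record.
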