Addgene plasmid #103488: LSB-hsa-miR-370-3p
Purpose: Used to sense miRNA activity using fluorescence based tools. hsa-miR-370-3p target in 3' UTR of of mKate. miRNA activity can be measured by the repression of mKate2 relative to EBFP2 fluorescent proteins . Plasmid is inherently unstable; please see Depositor Comments
Depositing lab: Ron Weiss. Depositing organization: Massachusetts Institute of Technology. Publication: A mixed antagonistic/synergistic miRNA repression model enables accurate predictions of multi-input miRNA sensor activity. Gam JJ, Babb J, Weiss R. Nat Commun. 2018 Jun 22;9(1):2430. doi: 10.1038/s41467-018-04575-0. PubMed 29934631.
Backbone
  Vector backbone: Low Sensor Backbone (LSB)
  Vector type: Mammalian Expression, Synthetic Biology
Growth in bacteria
  Bacterial resistance: Ampicillin and Kanamycin, 100 & 50 μg/mL
  Growth temperature: 30°C
  Growth strain: NEB Stable
  Copy number: High Copy
Gene/Insert
  Gene/Insert name: hsa-miR-370-3p target
  Species: H. sapiens (human)
  Entrez Gene: MIR369 (a.k.a. MIR369-3, MIRN369, MIRN369-3, hsa-mir-369, mir-369)
  Promoter: EF-1a
  Cloning method: Gibson Cloning
Terms and licenses: Academic/Nonprofit Terms; Industry Terms: Not Available to Industry
Depositor comments: Please note that this plasmid is inherently unstable due to a repeating poly A element. We recommend performing a diagnostic digest on multiple colonies upon receipt. The depositors would like to note the presence of several discrepancies between the depositor sequence and physical plasmid sequence. In particular, the sequences upstream and downstream of the puromycin coding region have 10 bp insertions which do not affect the ability to perform puromycin selection. The sequences for those regions within the physical plasmids are as follows: Upstream of Puro: GAATTCGACCGCCTGTCTCAAGGTGCCACC; Downstream of Puro: GCTTTGAGACTACGCGTGAATTCACTCCTC.
How to cite: LSB-hsa-miR-370-3p was a gift from Ron Weiss (Addgene plasmid # 103488 ; http://n2t.net/addgene:103488 ; RRID:Addgene_103488)
