>Addgene plasmid #103488 | LSB-hsa-miR-370-3p | depositor partial sequence | sequence record 196026 | hsa-miR-370-3p target
ACCAGGTTCCACCCCAGCAGGC
