>Addgene plasmid #103488 | LSB-hsa-miR-370-3p | addgene partial sequence | sequence record 271026 | mKate2-F 5'-ACCCGCTAAGAACCTCAAGA-3'
TCAAGGAGGCCGACAAAGAGACATACGTCGAGCAGCACGAGGTGGCTGTGGCCAGATACTGCGACCTCCC
TAGCAAACTGGGGCACAAACTTAATTGAGAATTCTACCACCCAGCTTTCTTGTACAAAGTGGTACGTCTC
AAGACCAGAGGTCTCTGCTTCCTATCCTACCAGGTTCCACCCCAGCAGGCACCAGGTTCCACCCCAGCAG
GCACCAGGTTCCACCCCAGCAGGCACCAGGTTCCACCCCAGCAGGCCAACCAGAAGAGACCTGTGCTTCA
CTCCTCAGGTGCAGGCTGCCTATCAGAAGGTGGTGGCTGGTGTGGCCAATGCCCTGGCTCACAAATACCA
CTGAGATCTTTTTCCCTCTGCCAAAAATTATGGGGACATCATGAAGCCCCTTGAGCATCTGACTTCTGGC
TAATAAAGGAAATTTATTTTCATTGCAATAGTGTGTTGGAATTTTTTGTGTCTCTCACTCGGAAGGACAT
ATGGGAGGGCAAATCATTTAAAACATCAGAATGAGTATTTGGTTTAGAGTTTGGCAACATATGCCCATAT
GCTGGCTG
